Addgene plasmid #137138: pAAV-Ef1a-Coff/Fon-oScarlet
Purpose: Intersectional viral expression of oScarlet in cells expressing Flp AND NOT Cre
Depositing lab: Karl Deisseroth & INTRSECT 2.0 Project. Publication: Comprehensive Dual- and Triple-Feature Intersectional Single-Vector Delivery of Diverse Functional Payloads to Cells of Behaving Mammals. Fenno LE, Ramakrishnan C, Kim YS, Evans KE, Lo M, Vesuna S, Inoue M, Cheung KYM, Yuen E, Pichamoorthy N, Hong ASO, Deisseroth K. Neuron. 2020 Jun 20. pii: S0896-6273(20)30432-3. doi: 10.1016/j.neuron.2020.06.003. PubMed 32574559.
Backbone
  Vector backbone: AAV2-EF1a-WPRE
  Backbone size w/o insert (bp): 5300
  Vector type: AAV, Cre/Lox, Synthetic Biology ; Flp/FRT
Growth in bacteria
  Bacterial resistance: Ampicillin, 100 μg/mL
  Growth temperature: 37°C
  Growth strain: NEB Stable
  Copy number: High Copy
Gene/Insert
  Gene/Insert name: Coff/Fon-oScarlet
  Species: Synthetic; Prokaryotic
  Insert size (bp): 1300
  Mutation: E95D
  Promoter: EF1a
  Cloning method: Restriction Enzyme; 5′ cloning site BamHI (unknown if destroyed); 3′ cloning site EcoRI (unknown if destroyed)
  Sequencing primers: 5′ TGGAATTTGCCCTTTTTGAG; 3′ GGGCCACAACTCCTCATAAA
Terms and licenses: Academic/Nonprofit Terms; Industry Terms: Not Available to Industry
Depositor comments: Additional sequencing primers: Intron 1F GGGACGACATGACTTAACCAG; Intron 1R CCAGCCCTTCTCATGTTCAG
How to cite: pAAV-Ef1a-Coff/Fon-oScarlet was a gift from Karl Deisseroth & INTRSECT 2.0 Project (Addgene plasmid # 137138 ; http://n2t.net/addgene:137138 ; RRID:Addgene_137138) For viral preps, please replace (Addgene plasmid # 137138) in the above sentence with: (Addgene viral prep # 137138-AAV8)
