[The description below was written by a language model from this plasmid's Addgene catalogue record and pLannotate feature annotations shown in this document.]
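Description:
pAAV-Ef1a-Coff/Fon-oScarlet is an AAV2-based transfer plasmid from the INTRSECT 2.0 intersectional toolkit, designed to express the red fluorescent protein oScarlet (an mScarlet-family reporter, recorded with an E95D mutation) only in cells that contain Flp recombinase and lack Cre. It is maintained in bacteria through a high-copy ColE1/pUC-type origin with ampicillin resistance (AmpR), and it also carries an f1/M13 phage origin. A recombination-deficient strain is listed for growth, consistent with the repeat-rich ITRs. In the sequencing-derived record the left ITR is annotated only as short fragments, whereas the depositor's sequence shows both ITRs intact. This probably reflects difficulty reading through the hairpin.

Between the ITRs, the human EF-1α promoter with its intron drives the payload, followed by WPRE to enhance transcript stability and expression and an hGH polyadenylation signal. The oScarlet coding sequence is split into two exons separated by intron sequence (annotated as β-globin intron fragments). The first, shorter fragment lies in the sense orientation and is flanked by lox2272 and loxN pairs in opposing orientations, so Cre irreversibly inverts it and disrupts the reading frame (Cre-off). The second, longer fragment starts in the antisense orientation and must be inverted by Flp to align with the first exon (Flp-on). The FRT-type sites expected to mediate this step are not annotated in either feature table. Once both exons are in the sense orientation, splicing removes the intron and its embedded recombinase sites to give an intact reporter mRNA. The construct is packaged into recombinant AAV and used to label neuronal or other cell populations defined by two genetic features in vivo.
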