Features (pLannotate 1.2.2; 24 found; start..end, strand, type, name):
      1..141     -  repeat_region  AAV2 ITR: inverted terminal repeat of adeno-associated virus serotype 2 inverted
    169..235     +  CDS            small t antigen (fragment): SV40 (simian virus 40) small t antigen
    261..472     +  promoter       EF-1α core promoter: core promoter for human elongation factor EF-1α
    473..581     +  intron         EF-1α intron A (fragment): intron upstream of the start codon of human EF-1α
   1207..1410    +  intron         EF-1α intron A: truncated intron upstream of the start codon of human EF-1α
   1426..1459    +  protein_bind   lox2272: Cre-mediated recombination occurs in the 8-bp core sequence (GGATACTT). lox2272 sites are compatible with each other, but incompatible with loxP or loxN sites (Lee and Saito, 1988). Cre recombinase
   1510..1543    +  protein_bind   loxN: Cre-mediated recombination occurs in the 8-bp core sequence (GTATACCT). loxN sites are compatible with each other, but incompatible with loxP or lox2272 sites. Cre recombinase
   1556..1768    +  CDS            mScarlet (fragment): mScarlet is a basic (constitutively fluorescent) red fluorescent protein published in 2016, derived from synthetic construct. It has moderate acid sensitivity.
   1788..1821    -  protein_bind   lox2272: Cre-mediated recombination occurs in the 8-bp core sequence (GGATACTT). lox2272 sites are compatible with each other, but incompatible with loxP or loxN sites (Lee and Saito, 1988). Cre recombinase
   1822..1871    -  intron         β-globin intron (fragment): internally truncated intron from human β-globin
   1872..1905    -  protein_bind   loxN: Cre-mediated recombination occurs in the 8-bp core sequence (GTATACCT). loxN sites are compatible with each other, but incompatible with loxP or lox2272 sites. Cre recombinase
   2041..2538    -  CDS            mScarlet (fragment): mScarlet is a basic (constitutively fluorescent) red fluorescent protein published in 2016, derived from synthetic construct. It has moderate acid sensitivity.
   2633..2683    -  intron         β-globin intron (fragment): internally truncated intron from human β-globin
   2717..2741    +  misc_feature   MCS (fragment): pBluescript multiple cloning site
   2741..3329    +  misc_feature   WPRE: woodchuck hepatitis virus posttranscriptional regulatory element
   3361..3837    +  polyA_signal   hGH poly(A) signal: human growth hormone polyadenylation signal
   3877..4017    +  repeat_region  AAV2 ITR: inverted terminal repeat of adeno-associated virus serotype 2 inverted
   4022..4073    -  misc_feature   bom (fragment): basis of mobility region from pBR322
   4092..4472    +  rep_origin     M13 ori (sequence partly withheld): M13 bacteriophage origin of replication; arrow indicates direction of (+) strand synthesis
   4548..4597    -  misc_feature   bom (fragment): basis of mobility region from pBR322
   4699..4734    -  CDS            rop (fragment): Rop protein, which maintains plasmids at low copy number; rop
   4829..4933    +  promoter       AmpR promoter: bla
   4934..5794    +  CDS            AmpR: β-lactamase; bla; confers resistance to ampicillin, carbenicillin, and related antibiotics
   5965..6553    +  rep_origin     ori: high-copy-number ColE1/pMB1/pBR322/pUC origin of replication
>Addgene plasmid #137138 | pAAV-Ef1a-Coff/Fon-oScarlet | depositor full sequence | sequence record 265104 | pAAV-Ef1a-Coff/Fon-oScarlet sequence 6614 bps
CCTGCAGGCAGCTGCGCGCTCGCTCGCTCACTGAGGCCGCCCGGGCAAAGCCCGGGCGTCGGGCGACCTT
TGGTCGCCCGGCCTCAGTGAGCGAGCGAGCGCGCAGAGAGGGAGTGGCCAACTCCATCACTAGGGGTTCC
TGCGGCCGCACGCGTAAGCTTTGCAAAGATGGATAAAGTTTTAAACAGAGAGGAATCTTTGCAGCTAATG
GACCTTCTAGGTCTTGAAAGGAGTGGGAATTGGCTCCGGTGCCCGTCAGTGGGCAGAGCGCACATCGCCC
ACAGTCCCCGAGAAGTTGGGGGGAGGGGTCGGCAATTGAACCGGTGCCTAGAGAAGGTGGCGCGGGGTAA
ACTGGGAAAGTGATGTCGTGTACTGGCTCCGCCTTTTTCCCGAGGGTGGGGGAGAACCGTATATAAGTGC
AGTAGTCGCCGTGAACGTTCTTTTTCGCAACGGGTTTGCCGCCAGAACACAGGTAAGTGCCGTGTGTGGT
TCCCGCGGGCCTGGCCTCTTTACGGGTTATGGCCCTTGCGTGCCTTGAATTACTTCCACTGGCTGCAGTA
CGTGATTCTTGATCCCGAGCTTCGGGTTGGAAGTGGGTGGGAGAGTTCGAGGCCTTGCGCTTAAGGAGCC
CCTTCGCCTCGTGCTTGAGTTGAGGCCTGGCCTGGGCGCTGGGGCCGCCGCGTGCGAATCTGGTGGCACC
TTCGCGCCTGTCTCGCTGCTTTCGATAAGTCTCTAGCCATTTAAAATTTTTGATGACCTGCTGCGACGCT
TTTTTTCTGGCAAGATAGTCTTGTAAATGCGGGCCAAGATCTGCACACTGGTATTTCGGTTTTTGGGGCC
GCGGGCGGCGACGGGGCCCGTGCGTCCCAGCGCACATGTTCGGCGAGGCGGGGCCTGCGAGCGCGGCCAC
CGAGAATCGGACGGGGGTAGTCTCAAGCTGGCCGGCCTGCTCTGGTGCCTGGCCTCGCGCCGCCGTGTAT
CGCCCCGCCCTGGGCGGCAAGGCTGGCCCGGTCGGCACCAGTTGCGTGAGCGGAAAGATGGCCGCTTCCC
GGCCCTGCTGCAGGGAGCTCAAAATGGAGGACGCGGCGCTCGGGAGAGCGGGCGGGTGAGTCACCCACAC
AAAGGAAAAGGGCCTTTCCGTCCTCAGCCGTCGCTTCATGTGACTCCACGGAGTACCGGGCGCCGTCCAG
GCACCTCGATTAGTTCTCGAGCTTTTGGAGTACGTCGTCTTTAGGTTGGGGGGAGGGGTTTTATGCGATG
GAGTTTCCCCACACTGAGTGGGTGGAGACTGAAGTTAGGCCAGCTTGGCACTTGATGTAATTCTCCTTGG
AATTTGCCCTTTTTGAGTTTGGATCTTGGTTCATTCTCAAGCCTCAGACAGTGGTTCAAAGTTTTTTTCT
TCCATTTCAGGTGTCGTGAGGATCCATAACTTCGTATAGGATACTTTATACGAAGTTATGTAGCTGGAGC
AATTTGAAAAGATTGTTGTATTACCTCTAGCTGCGCTTAATAACTTCGTATAGTATACCTTATACGAAGT
TATGTCGACGCCACCATGGTGAGCAAGGGCGAGGCAGTGATCAAGGAGTTCATGCGGTTCAAGGTGCACA
TGGAGGGCTCCATGAACGGCCACGAGTTCGAGATCGAGGGCGAGGGCGAGGGCCGCCCCTACGAGGGCAC
CCAGACCGCCAAGCTGAAGGTGACCAAGGGTGGCCCCCTGCCCTTCTCCTGGGACATCCTGTCCCCTCAG
TTCATGTACGGCTCCAGGTGAGTACAGGAGGGCTAGCATAACTTCGTATAAAGTATCCTATACGAAGTTA
TTTGCCTTAACCCAGAAATTATCACTGTTATTCTTTAGATAGGTGCAAAGAATAACTTCGTATAAGGTAT
ACTATACGAAGTTATGGTACCGAAGTTCCTATTCTTCAAATAGTATAGGAACTTCAATTGTTATTGGTGC
AAAGAATCACTTCCTTAAGTCTTTATACTGCCCAGGAAGTTCCTATTCTTCAAAAGGTATAGGAACTTCG
GCGCGCCTTACTTGTACAGCTCGTCCATGCCGCCGGTGGAGTGGCGGCCCTCGGAGCGTTCGTACTGTTC
CACCACGGTGTAGTCCTCGTTGTGGGAGGTGATGTCCAACTTGCGGTCCACGTTGTAGGCGCCGGGCATC
TGCACGGGCTTCTTGGCCTTGTAGGTGGTCTTGAAGTCCGCCAGGTAGCGCCCGCCGTCCTTCAGGCGCA
GGGCCATCTTAATGTCGCCCTTCAGCACGCCGTCCTCGGGGTACAACCGCTCGGTGGACGCTTCCCAGCC
CATTGTCTTCTTCTGCATTACGGGGCCGTCAGGAGGGAAGTTGGTGCCGCGGAGCTTCACCTTGTAGATC
AGGGTGCCGTCCTCCAGGGAGGTGTCCTGGGTCACGGTCACGGCGCCGCCGTCCTCGAAGTTCATCACGC
GGTCCCACTTGAAGCCCTCGGGGAAGGACTGCTTATAGTAGTCGGGGATGTCGGCGGGGTGCTTGGTGAA
GGCCCTGTGGGACGACATGACTTAACCAGTTAACCATGTTCTCTGAACATGAGAAGGGCTGGCCACTCTC
CATCTAGAGAAGTTCCTATACTATTTGAAGAATAGGAACTTCTTGCCTTAACCCAGAAATTATCACTGTT
ATTCTTTAGAATAGTGCAAAGAGAAGTTCCTATACCTTTTGAAGAATAGGAACTTCGAATTCGATATCAA
GCTTATCGATAATCAACCTCTGGATTACAAAATTTGTGAAAGATTGACTGGTATTCTTAACTATGTTGCT
CCTTTTACGCTATGTGGATACGCTGCTTTAATGCCTTTGTATCATGCTATTGCTTCCCGTATGGCTTTCA
TTTTCTCCTCCTTGTATAAATCCTGGTTGCTGTCTCTTTATGAGGAGTTGTGGCCCGTTGTCAGGCAACG
TGGCGTGGTGTGCACTGTGTTTGCTGACGCAACCCCCACTGGTTGGGGCATTGCCACCACCTGTCAGCTC
CTTTCCGGGACTTTCGCTTTCCCCCTCCCTATTGCCACGGCGGAACTCATCGCCGCCTGCCTTGCCCGCT
GCTGGACAGGGGCTCGGCTGTTGGGCACTGACAATTCCGTGGTGTTGTCGGGGAAATCATCGTCCTTTCC
TTGGCTGCTCGCCTATGTTGCCACCTGGATTCTGCGCGGGACGTCCTTCTGCTACGTCCCTTCGGCCCTC
AATCCAGCGGACCTTCCTTCCCGCGGCCTGCTGCCGGCTCTGCGGCCTCTTCCGCGTCTTCGCCTTCGCC
CTCAGACGAGTCGGATCTCCCTTTGGGCCGCCTCCCCGCATCGATACCGAGCGCTGCTCGAGAGATCTAC
GGGTGGCATCCCTGTGACCCCTCCCCAGTGCCTCTCCTGGCCCTGGAAGTTGCCACTCCAGTGCCCACCA
GCCTTGTCCTAATAAAATTAAGTTGCATCATTTTGTCTGACTAGGTGTCCTTCTATAATATTATGGGGTG
GAGGGGGGTGGTATGGAGCAAGGGGCAAGTTGGGAAGACAACCTGTAGGGCCTGCGGGGTCTATTGGGAA
CCAAGCTGGAGTGCAGTGGCACAATCTTGGCTCACTGCAATCTCCGCCTCCTGGGTTCAAGCGATTCTCC
TGCCTCAGCCTCCCGAGTTGTTGGGATTCCAGGCATGCATGACCAGGCTCAGCTAATTTTTGTTTTTTTG
GTAGAGACGGGGTTTCACCATATTGGCCAGGCTGGTCTCCAACTCCTAATCTCAGGTGATCTACCCACCT
TGGCCTCCCAAATTGCTGGGATTACAGGCGTGAACCACTGCTCCCTTCCCTGTCCTTCTGATTTTGTAGG
TAACCACGTGCGGACCGAGCGGCCGCAGGAACCCCTAGTGATGGAGTTGGCCACTCCCTCTCTGCGCGCT
CGCTCGCTCACTGAGGCCGGGCGACCAAAGGTCGCCCGACGCCCGGGCTTTGCCCGGGCGGCCTCAGTGA
GCGAGCGAGCGCGCAGCTGCCTGCAGGGGCGCCTGATGCGGTATTTTCTCCTTACGCATCTGTGCGGTAT
TTCACACCGCATA
[142 nt withheld, positions 4074-4215]
C
[141 nt withheld, positions 4217-4357]
CCTTTGACGTTGGAGTCCACGTTCTTT
[37 nt withheld, positions 4385-4421]
ACCCTATCTCGGGCTATTCTTTTGATTTATAAGGGATTTTGCCGATTTCGGCCTATTGGTTAAAAAATGA
GCTGATTTAACAAAAATTTAACGCGAATTTTAACAAAATATTAACGTTTACAATTTTATGGTGCACTCTC
AGTACAATCTGCTCTGATGCCGCATAGTTAAGCCAGCCCCGACACCCGCCAACACCCGCTGACGCGCCCT
GACGGGCTTGTCTGCTCCCGGCATCCGCTTACAGACAAGCTGTGACCGTCTCCGGGAGCTGCATGTGTCA
GAGGTTTTCACCGTCATCACCGAAACGCGCGAGACGAAAGGGCCTCGTGATACGCCTATTTTTATAGGTT
AATGTCATGATAATAATGGTTTCTTAGACGTCAGGTGGCACTTTTCGGGGAAATGTGCGCGGAACCCCTA
TTTGTTTATTTTTCTAAATACATTCAAATATGTATCCGCTCATGAGACAATAACCCTGATAAATGCTTCA
ATAATATTGAAAAAGGAAGAGTATGAGTATTCAACATTTCCGTGTCGCCCTTATTCCCTTTTTTGCGGCA
TTTTGCCTTCCTGTTTTTGCTCACCCAGAAACGCTGGTGAAAGTAAAAGATGCTGAAGATCAGTTGGGTG
CACGAGTGGGTTACATCGAACTGGATCTCAACAGCGGTAAGATCCTTGAGAGTTTTCGCCCCGAAGAACG
TTTTCCAATGATGAGCACTTTTAAAGTTCTGCTATGTGGCGCGGTATTATCCCGTATTGACGCCGGGCAA
GAGCAACTCGGTCGCCGCATACACTATTCTCAGAATGACTTGGTTGAGTACTCACCAGTCACAGAAAAGC
ATCTTACGGATGGCATGACAGTAAGAGAATTATGCAGTGCTGCCATAACCATGAGTGATAACACTGCGGC
CAACTTACTTCTGACAACGATCGGAGGACCGAAGGAGCTAACCGCTTTTTTGCACAACATGGGGGATCAT
GTAACTCGCCTTGATCGTTGGGAACCGGAGCTGAATGAAGCCATACCAAACGACGAGCGTGACACCACGA
TGCCTGTAGCAATGGCAACAACGTTGCGCAAACTATTAACTGGCGAACTACTTACTCTAGCTTCCCGGCA
ACAATTAATAGACTGGATGGAGGCGGATAAAGTTGCAGGACCACTTCTGCGCTCGGCCCTTCCGGCTGGC
TGGTTTATTGCTGATAAATCTGGAGCCGGTGAGCGTGGGTCTCGCGGTATCATTGCAGCACTGGGGCCAG
ATGGTAAGCCCTCCCGTATCGTAGTTATCTACACGACGGGGAGTCAGGCAACTATGGATGAACGAAATAG
ACAGATCGCTGAGATAGGTGCCTCACTGATTAAGCATTGGTAACTGTCAGACCAAGTTTACTCATATATA
CTTTAGATTGATTTAAAACTTCATTTTTAATTTAAAAGGATCTAGGTGAAGATCCTTTTTGATAATCTCA
TGACCAAAATCCCTTAACGTGAGTTTTCGTTCCACTGAGCGTCAGACCCCGTAGAAAAGATCAAAGGATC
TTCTTGAGATCCTTTTTTTCTGCGCGTAATCTGCTGCTTGCAAACAAAAAAACCACCGCTACCAGCGGTG
GTTTGTTTGCCGGATCAAGAGCTACCAACTCTTTTTCCGAAGGTAACTGGCTTCAGCAGAGCGCAGATAC
CAAATACTGTCCTTCTAGTGTAGCCGTAGTTAGGCCACCACTTCAAGAACTCTGTAGCACCGCCTACATA
CCTCGCTCTGCTAATCCTGTTACCAGTGGCTGCTGCCAGTGGCGATAAGTCGTGTCTTACCGGGTTGGAC
TCAAGACGATAGTTACCGGATAAGGCGCAGCGGTCGGGCTGAACGGGGGGTTCGTGCACACAGCCCAGCT
TGGAGCGAACGACCTACACCGAACTGAGATACCTACAGCGTGAGCTATGAGAAAGCGCCACGCTTCCCGA
AGGGAGAAAGGCGGACAGGTATCCGGTAAGCGGCAGGGTCGGAACAGGAGAGCGCACGAGGGAGCTTCCA
GGGGGAAACGCCTGGTATCTTTATAGTCCTGTCGGGTTTCGCCACCTCTGACTTGAGCGTCGATTTTTGT
GATGCTCGTCAGGGGGGCGGAGCCTATGGAAAAACGCCAGCAACGCGGCCTTTTTACGGTTCCTGGCCTT
TTGCTGGCCTTTTGCTCACATGT
