Features (pLannotate 1.2.2; 23 found; start..end, strand, type, name):
     12..39      +  repeat_region  AAV2 ITR (fragment): inverted terminal repeat of adeno-associated virus serotype 2 inverted
     68..95      +  repeat_region  AAV2 ITR (fragment): inverted terminal repeat of adeno-associated virus serotype 2 inverted
    158..224     +  CDS            small t antigen (fragment): SV40 (simian virus 40) small t antigen
    231..1409    +  promoter       EF-1α promoter: strong constitutive promoter for human elongation factor EF-1α
   1416..1449    +  protein_bind   lox2272: Cre-mediated recombination occurs in the 8-bp core sequence (GGATACTT). lox2272 sites are compatible with each other, but incompatible with loxP or loxN sites (Lee and Saito, 1988). Cre recombinase
   1500..1533    +  protein_bind   loxN: Cre-mediated recombination occurs in the 8-bp core sequence (GTATACCT). loxN sites are compatible with each other, but incompatible with loxP or lox2272 sites. Cre recombinase
   1546..1758    +  CDS            mScarlet (fragment): mScarlet is a basic (constitutively fluorescent) red fluorescent protein published in 2016, derived from synthetic construct. It has moderate acid sensitivity.
   1778..1811    -  protein_bind   lox2272: Cre-mediated recombination occurs in the 8-bp core sequence (GGATACTT). lox2272 sites are compatible with each other, but incompatible with loxP or loxN sites (Lee and Saito, 1988). Cre recombinase
   1812..1861    -  intron         β-globin intron (fragment): internally truncated intron from human β-globin
   1862..1895    -  protein_bind   loxN: Cre-mediated recombination occurs in the 8-bp core sequence (GTATACCT). loxN sites are compatible with each other, but incompatible with loxP or lox2272 sites. Cre recombinase
   2031..2528    -  CDS            mScarlet (fragment): mScarlet is a basic (constitutively fluorescent) red fluorescent protein published in 2016, derived from synthetic construct. It has moderate acid sensitivity.
   2623..2673    -  intron         β-globin intron (fragment): internally truncated intron from human β-globin
   2707..2731    +  misc_feature   MCS (fragment): pBluescript multiple cloning site
   2731..3319    +  misc_feature   WPRE: woodchuck hepatitis virus posttranscriptional regulatory element
   3351..3827    +  polyA_signal   hGH poly(A) signal: human growth hormone polyadenylation signal
   3867..4007    +  repeat_region  AAV2 ITR: inverted terminal repeat of adeno-associated virus serotype 2 inverted
   4012..4063    -  misc_feature   bom (fragment): basis of mobility region from pBR322
   4082..4537    +  rep_origin     f1 ori (sequence partly withheld): f1 bacteriophage origin of replication; arrow indicates direction of (+) strand synthesis
   4538..4587    -  misc_feature   bom (fragment): basis of mobility region from pBR322
   4689..4724    -  CDS            rop (fragment): Rop protein, which maintains plasmids at low copy number; rop
   4819..4923    +  promoter       AmpR promoter: bla
   4924..5784    +  CDS            AmpR: β-lactamase; bla; confers resistance to ampicillin, carbenicillin, and related antibiotics
   5955..6543    +  rep_origin     ori: high-copy-number ColE1/pMB1/pBR322/pUC origin of replication
>Addgene plasmid #137138 | pAAV-Ef1a-Coff/Fon-oScarlet | addgene full sequence | sequence record 271933 | Addgene NGS Result
CCTGCAGGCAGCTGCGCGCTCGCTCGCTCACTGAGGCCGCCCGGGCGTCGGGCGACCTTTGGTCGCCCGG
CCTCAGTGAGCGAGCGAGCGCGCAGAGAGGGAGTGGCCAACTCCATCACTAGGGGTTCCTGCGGCCGCAC
GCGTAAGCTTTGCAAAGATGGATAAAGTTTTAAACAGAGAGGAATCTTTGCAGCTAATGGACCTTCTAGG
TCTTGAAAGGAGTGGGAATTGGCTCCGGTGCCCGTCAGTGGGCAGAGCGCACATCGCCCACAGTCCCCGA
GAAGTTGGGGGGAGGGGTCGGCAATTGAACCGGTGCCTAGAGAAGGTGGCGCGGGGTAAACTGGGAAAGT
GATGTCGTGTACTGGCTCCGCCTTTTTCCCGAGGGTGGGGGAGAACCGTATATAAGTGCAGTAGTCGCCG
TGAACGTTCTTTTTCGCAACGGGTTTGCCGCCAGAACACAGGTAAGTGCCGTGTGTGGTTCCCGCGGGCC
TGGCCTCTTTACGGGTTATGGCCCTTGCGTGCCTTGAATTACTTCCACCTGGCTGCAGTACGTGATTCTT
GATCCCGAGCTTCGGGTTGGAAGTGGGTGGGAGAGTTCGAGGCCTTGCGCTTAAGGAGCCCCTTCGCCTC
GTGCTTGAGTTGAGGCCTGGCCTGGGCGCTGGGGCCGCCGCGTGCGAATCTGGTGGCACCTTCGCGCCTG
TCTCGCTGCTTTCGATAAGTCTCTAGCCATTTAAAATTTTTGATGACCTGCTGCGACGCTTTTTTTCTGG
CAAGATAGTCTTGTAAATGCGGGCCAAGATCTGCACACTGGTATTTCGGTTTTTGGGGCCGCGGGCGGCG
ACGGGGCCCGTGCGTCCCAGCGCACATGTTCGGCGAGGCGGGGCCTGCGAGCGCGGCCACCGAGAATCGG
ACGGGGGTAGTCTCAAGCTGGCCGGCCTGCTCTGGTGCCTGGCCTCGCGCCGCCGTGTATCGCCCCGCCC
TGGGCGGCAAGGCTGGCCCGGTCGGCACCAGTTGCGTGAGCGGAAAGATGGCCGCTTCCCGGCCCTGCTG
CAGGGAGCTCAAAATGGAGGACGCGGCGCTCGGGAGAGCGGGCGGGTGAGTCACCCACACAAAGGAAAAG
GGCCTTTCCGTCCTCAGCCGTCGCTTCATGTGACTCCACGGAGTACCGGGCGCCGTCCAGGCACCTCGAT
TAGTTCTCGAGCTTTTGGAGTACGTCGTCTTTAGGTTGGGGGGAGGGGTTTTATGCGATGGAGTTTCCCC
ACACTGAGTGGGTGGAGACTGAAGTTAGGCCAGCTTGGCACTTGATGTAATTCTCCTTGGAATTTGCCCT
TTTTGAGTTTGGATCTTGGTTCATTCTCAAGCCTCAGACAGTGGTTCAAAGTTTTTTTCTTCCATTTCAG
GTGTCGTGAGGATCCATAACTTCGTATAGGATACTTTATACGAAGTTATGTAGCTGGAGCAATTTGAAAA
GATTGTTGTATTACCTCTAGCTGCGCTTAATAACTTCGTATAGTATACCTTATACGAAGTTATGTCGACG
CCACCATGGTGAGCAAGGGCGAGGCAGTGATCAAGGAGTTCATGCGGTTCAAGGTGCACATGGAGGGCTC
CATGAACGGCCACGAGTTCGAGATCGAGGGCGAGGGCGAGGGCCGCCCCTACGAGGGCACCCAGACCGCC
AAGCTGAAGGTGACCAAGGGTGGCCCCCTGCCCTTCTCCTGGGACATCCTGTCCCCTCAGTTCATGTACG
GCTCCAGGTGAGTACAGGAGGGCTAGCATAACTTCGTATAAAGTATCCTATACGAAGTTATTTGCCTTAA
CCCAGAAATTATCACTGTTATTCTTTAGATAGGTGCAAAGAATAACTTCGTATAAGGTATACTATACGAA
GTTATGGTACCGAAGTTCCTATTCTTCAAATAGTATAGGAACTTCAATTGTTATTGGTGCAAAGAATCAC
TTCCTTAAGTCTTTATACTGCCCAGGAAGTTCCTATTCTTCAAAAGGTATAGGAACTTCGGCGCGCCTTA
CTTGTACAGCTCGTCCATGCCGCCGGTGGAGTGGCGGCCCTCGGAGCGTTCGTACTGTTCCACCACGGTG
TAGTCCTCGTTGTGGGAGGTGATGTCCAACTTGCGGTCCACGTTGTAGGCGCCGGGCATCTGCACGGGCT
TCTTGGCCTTGTAGGTGGTCTTGAAGTCCGCCAGGTAGCGCCCGCCGTCCTTCAGGCGCAGGGCCATCTT
AATGTCGCCCTTCAGCACGCCGTCCTCGGGGTACAACCGCTCGGTGGACGCTTCCCAGCCCATTGTCTTC
TTCTGCATTACGGGGCCGTCAGGAGGGAAGTTGGTGCCGCGGAGCTTCACCTTGTAGATCAGGGTGCCGT
CCTCCAGGGAGGTGTCCTGGGTCACGGTCACGGCGCCGCCGTCCTCGAAGTTCATCACGCGGTCCCACTT
GAAGCCCTCGGGGAAGGACTGCTTATAGTAGTCGGGGATGTCGGCGGGGTGCTTGGTGAAGGCCCTGTGG
GACGACATGACTTAACCAGTTAACCATGTTCTCTGAACATGAGAAGGGCTGGCCACTCTCCATCTAGAGA
AGTTCCTATACTATTTGAAGAATAGGAACTTCTTGCCTTAACCCAGAAATTATCACTGTTATTCTTTAGA
ATAGTGCAAAGAGAAGTTCCTATACCTTTTGAAGAATAGGAACTTCGAATTCGATATCAAGCTTATCGAT
AATCAACCTCTGGATTACAAAATTTGTGAAAGATTGACTGGTATTCTTAACTATGTTGCTCCTTTTACGC
TATGTGGATACGCTGCTTTAATGCCTTTGTATCATGCTATTGCTTCCCGTATGGCTTTCATTTTCTCCTC
CTTGTATAAATCCTGGTTGCTGTCTCTTTATGAGGAGTTGTGGCCCGTTGTCAGGCAACGTGGCGTGGTG
TGCACTGTGTTTGCTGACGCAACCCCCACTGGTTGGGGCATTGCCACCACCTGTCAGCTCCTTTCCGGGA
CTTTCGCTTTCCCCCTCCCTATTGCCACGGCGGAACTCATCGCCGCCTGCCTTGCCCGCTGCTGGACAGG
GGCTCGGCTGTTGGGCACTGACAATTCCGTGGTGTTGTCGGGGAAATCATCGTCCTTTCCTTGGCTGCTC
GCCTATGTTGCCACCTGGATTCTGCGCGGGACGTCCTTCTGCTACGTCCCTTCGGCCCTCAATCCAGCGG
ACCTTCCTTCCCGCGGCCTGCTGCCGGCTCTGCGGCCTCTTCCGCGTCTTCGCCTTCGCCCTCAGACGAG
TCGGATCTCCCTTTGGGCCGCCTCCCCGCATCGATACCGAGCGCTGCTCGAGAGATCTACGGGTGGCATC
CCTGTGACCCCTCCCCAGTGCCTCTCCTGGCCCTGGAAGTTGCCACTCCAGTGCCCACCAGCCTTGTCCT
AATAAAATTAAGTTGCATCATTTTGTCTGACTAGGTGTCCTTCTATAATATTATGGGGTGGAGGGGGGTG
GTATGGAGCAAGGGGCAAGTTGGGAAGACAACCTGTAGGGCCTGCGGGGTCTATTGGGAACCAAGCTGGA
GTGCAGTGGCACAATCTTGGCTCACTGCAATCTCCGCCTCCTGGGTTCAAGCGATTCTCCTGCCTCAGCC
TCCCGAGTTGTTGGGATTCCAGGCATGCATGACCAGGCTCAGCTAATTTTTGTTTTTTTGGTAGAGACGG
GGTTTCACCATATTGGCCAGGCTGGTCTCCAACTCCTAATCTCAGGTGATCTACCCACCTTGGCCTCCCA
AATTGCTGGGATTACAGGCGTGAACCACTGCTCCCTTCCCTGTCCTTCTGATTTTGTAGGTAACCACGTG
CGGACCGAGCGGCCGCAGGAACCCCTAGTGATGGAGTTGGCCACTCCCTCTCTGCGCGCTCGCTCGCTCA
CTGAGGCCGGGCGACCAAAGGTCGCCCGACGCCCGGGCTTTGCCCGGGCGGCCTCAGTGAGCGAGCGAGC
GCGCAGCTGCCTGCAGGGGCGCCTGATGCGGTATTTTCTCCTTACGCATCTGTGCGGTATTTCACACCGC
ATA
[95 nt withheld, positions 4064-4158]
T
[46 nt withheld, positions 4160-4205]
C
[141 nt withheld, positions 4207-4347]
CCTTTGACGTTGGAGTCCACGTTCTTT
[37 nt withheld, positions 4375-4411]
ACTCTATCTCGGGCTATTCTTTTGATTTATAAGGGATTTTGCCGATTTCGGTCTATTGGTTAAAAAATGA
GCTGATTTAACAAAAATTTAACGCGAATTTTAACAAAATATTAACGTTTACAATTTTATGGTGCACTCTC
AGTACAATCTGCTCTGATGCCGCATAGTTAAGCCAGCCCCGACACCCGCCAACACCCGCTGACGCGCCCT
GACGGGCTTGTCTGCTCCCGGCATCCGCTTACAGACAAGCTGTGACCGTCTCCGGGAGCTGCATGTGTCA
GAGGTTTTCACCGTCATCACCGAAACGCGCGAGACGAAAGGGCCTCGTGATACGCCTATTTTTATAGGTT
AATGTCATGATAATAATGGTTTCTTAGACGTCAGGTGGCACTTTTCGGGGAAATGTGCGCGGAACCCCTA
TTTGTTTATTTTTCTAAATACATTCAAATATGTATCCGCTCATGAGACAATAACCCTGATAAATGCTTCA
ATAATATTGAAAAAGGAAGAGTATGAGTATTCAACATTTCCGTGTCGCCCTTATTCCCTTTTTTGCGGCA
TTTTGCCTTCCTGTTTTTGCTCACCCAGAAACGCTGGTGAAAGTAAAAGATGCTGAAGATCAGTTGGGTG
CACGAGTGGGTTACATCGAACTGGATCTCAACAGCGGTAAGATCCTTGAGAGTTTTCGCCCCGAAGAACG
TTTTCCAATGATGAGCACTTTTAAAGTTCTGCTATGTGGCGCGGTATTATCCCGTATTGACGCCGGGCAA
GAGCAACTCGGTCGCCGCATACACTATTCTCAGAATGACTTGGTTGAGTACTCACCAGTCACAGAAAAGC
ATCTTACGGATGGCATGACAGTAAGAGAATTATGCAGTGCTGCCATAACCATGAGTGATAACACTGCGGC
CAACTTACTTCTGACAACGATCGGAGGACCGAAGGAGCTAACCGCTTTTTTGCACAACATGGGGGATCAT
GTAACTCGCCTTGATCGTTGGGAACCGGAGCTGAATGAAGCCATACCAAACGACGAGCGTGACACCACGA
TGCCTGTAGCAATGGCAACAACGTTGCGCAAACTATTAACTGGCGAACTACTTACTCTAGCTTCCCGGCA
ACAATTAATAGACTGGATGGAGGCGGATAAAGTTGCAGGACCACTTCTGCGCTCGGCCCTTCCGGCTGGC
TGGTTTATTGCTGATAAATCTGGAGCCGGTGAGCGTGGGTCTCGCGGTATCATTGCAGCACTGGGGCCAG
ATGGTAAGCCCTCCCGTATCGTAGTTATCTACACGACGGGGAGTCAGGCAACTATGGATGAACGAAATAG
ACAGATCGCTGAGATAGGTGCCTCACTGATTAAGCATTGGTAACTGTCAGACCAAGTTTACTCATATATA
CTTTAGATTGATTTAAAACTTCATTTTTAATTTAAAAGGATCTAGGTGAAGATCCTTTTTGATAATCTCA
TGACCAAAATCCCTTAACGTGAGTTTTCGTTCCACTGAGCGTCAGACCCCGTAGAAAAGATCAAAGGATC
TTCTTGAGATCCTTTTTTTCTGCGCGTAATCTGCTGCTTGCAAACAAAAAAACCACCGCTACCAGCGGTG
GTTTGTTTGCCGGATCAAGAGCTACCAACTCTTTTTCCGAAGGTAACTGGCTTCAGCAGAGCGCAGATAC
CAAATACTGTTCTTCTAGTGTAGCCGTAGTTAGGCCACCACTTCAAGAACTCTGTAGCACCGCCTACATA
CCTCGCTCTGCTAATCCTGTTACCAGTGGCTGCTGCCAGTGGCGATAAGTCGTGTCTTACCGGGTTGGAC
TCAAGACGATAGTTACCGGATAAGGCGCAGCGGTCGGGCTGAACGGGGGGTTCGTGCACACAGCCCAGCT
TGGAGCGAACGACCTACACCGAACTGAGATACCTACAGCGTGAGCTATGAGAAAGCGCCACGCTTCCCGA
AGGGAGAAAGGCGGACAGGTATCCGGTAAGCGGCAGGGTCGGAACAGGAGAGCGCACGAGGGAGCTTCCA
GGGGGAAACGCCTGGTATCTTTATAGTCCTGTCGGGTTTCGCCACCTCTGACTTGAGCGTCGATTTTTGT
GATGCTCGTCAGGGGGGCGGAGCCTATGGAAAAACGCCAGCAACGCGGCCTTTTTACGGTTCCTGGCCTT
TTGCTGGCCTTTTGCTCACATGT
