>Addgene plasmid #137138 | pAAV-Ef1a-Coff/Fon-oScarlet | depositor partial sequence | sequence record 264984 | Promoter through WPRE
AAGCTTTGCAAAGATGGATAAAGTTTTAAACAGAGAGGAATCTTTGCAGCTAATGGACCTTCTAGGTCTT
GAAAGGAGTGGGAATTGGCTCCGGTGCCCGTCAGTGGGCAGAGCGCACATCGCCCACAGTCCCCGAGAAG
TTGGGGGGAGGGGTCGGCAATTGAACCGGTGCCTAGAGAAGGTGGCGCGGGGTAAACTGGGAAAGTGATG
TCGTGTACTGGCTCCGCCTTTTTCCCGAGGGTGGGGGAGAACCGTATATAAGTGCAGTAGTCGCCGTGAA
CGTTCTTTTTCGCAACGGGTTTGCCGCCAGAACACAGGTAAGTGCCGTGTGTGGTTCCCGCGGGCCTGGC
CTCTTTACGGGTTATGGCCCTTGCGTGCCTTGAATTACTTCCACTGGCTGCAGTACGTGATTCTTGATCC
CGAGCTTCGGGTTGGAAGTGGGTGGGAGAGTTCGAGGCCTTGCGCTTAAGGAGCCCCTTCGCCTCGTGCT
TGAGTTGAGGCCTGGCCTGGGCGCTGGGGCCGCCGCGTGCGAATCTGGTGGCACCTTCGCGCCTGTCTCG
CTGCTTTCGATAAGTCTCTAGCCATTTAAAATTTTTGATGACCTGCTGCGACGCTTTTTTTCTGGCAAGA
TAGTCTTGTAAATGCGGGCCAAGATCTGCACACTGGTATTTCGGTTTTTGGGGCCGCGGGCGGCGACGGG
GCCCGTGCGTCCCAGCGCACATGTTCGGCGAGGCGGGGCCTGCGAGCGCGGCCACCGAGAATCGGACGGG
GGTAGTCTCAAGCTGGCCGGCCTGCTCTGGTGCCTGGCCTCGCGCCGCCGTGTATCGCCCCGCCCTGGGC
GGCAAGGCTGGCCCGGTCGGCACCAGTTGCGTGAGCGGAAAGATGGCCGCTTCCCGGCCCTGCTGCAGGG
AGCTCAAAATGGAGGACGCGGCGCTCGGGAGAGCGGGCGGGTGAGTCACCCACACAAAGGAAAAGGGCCT
TTCCGTCCTCAGCCGTCGCTTCATGTGACTCCACGGAGTACCGGGCGCCGTCCAGGCACCTCGATTAGTT
CTCGAGCTTTTGGAGTACGTCGTCTTTAGGTTGGGGGGAGGGGTTTTATGCGATGGAGTTTCCCCACACT
GAGTGGGTGGAGACTGAAGTTAGGCCAGCTTGGCACTTGATGTAATTCTCCTTGGAATTTGCCCTTTTTG
AGTTTGGATCTTGGTTCATTCTCAAGCCTCAGACAGTGGTTCAAAGTTTTTTTCTTCCATTTCAGGTGTC
GTGAGGATCCATAACTTCGTATAGGATACTTTATACGAAGTTATGTAGCTGGAGCAATTTGAAAAGATTG
TTGTATTACCTCTAGCTGCGCTTAATAACTTCGTATAGTATACCTTATACGAAGTTATGTCGACGCCACC
ATGGTGAGCAAGGGCGAGGCAGTGATCAAGGAGTTCATGCGGTTCAAGGTGCACATGGAGGGCTCCATGA
ACGGCCACGAGTTCGAGATCGAGGGCGAGGGCGAGGGCCGCCCCTACGAGGGCACCCAGACCGCCAAGCT
GAAGGTGACCAAGGGTGGCCCCCTGCCCTTCTCCTGGGACATCCTGTCCCCTCAGTTCATGTACGGCTCC
AGGTGAGTACAGGAGGGCTAGCATAACTTCGTATAAAGTATCCTATACGAAGTTATTTGCCTTAACCCAG
AAATTATCACTGTTATTCTTTAGATAGGTGCAAAGAATAACTTCGTATAAGGTATACTATACGAAGTTAT
GGTACCGAAGTTCCTATTCTTCAAATAGTATAGGAACTTCAATTGTTATTGGTGCAAAGAATCACTTCCT
TAAGTCTTTATACTGCCCAGGAAGTTCCTATTCTTCAAAAGGTATAGGAACTTCGGCGCGCCTTACTTGT
ACAGCTCGTCCATGCCGCCGGTGGAGTGGCGGCCCTCGGAGCGTTCGTACTGTTCCACCACGGTGTAGTC
CTCGTTGTGGGAGGTGATGTCCAACTTGCGGTCCACGTTGTAGGCGCCGGGCATCTGCACGGGCTTCTTG
GCCTTGTAGGTGGTCTTGAAGTCCGCCAGGTAGCGCCCGCCGTCCTTCAGGCGCAGGGCCATCTTAATGT
CGCCCTTCAGCACGCCGTCCTCGGGGTACAACCGCTCGGTGGACGCTTCCCAGCCCATTGTCTTCTTCTG
CATTACGGGGCCGTCAGGAGGGAAGTTGGTGCCGCGGAGCTTCACCTTGTAGATCAGGGTGCCGTCCTCC
AGGGAGGTGTCCTGGGTCACGGTCACGGCGCCGCCGTCCTCGAAGTTCATCACGCGGTCCCACTTGAAGC
CCTCGGGGAAGGACTGCTTATAGTAGTCGGGGATGTCGGCGGGGTGCTTGGTGAAGGCCCTGTGGGACGA
CATGACTTAACCAGTTAACCATGTTCTCTGAACATGAGAAGGGCTGGCCACTCTCCATCTAGAGAAGTTC
CTATACTATTTGAAGAATAGGAACTTCTTGCCTTAACCCAGAAATTATCACTGTTATTCTTTAGAATAGT
GCAAAGAGAAGTTCCTATACCTTTTGAAGAATAGGAACTTCGAATTCGATATCAAGCTTATCGATAATCA
ACCTCTGGATTACAAAATTTGTGAAAGATTGACTGGTATTCTTAACTATGTTGCTCCTTTTACGCTATGT
GGATACGCTGCTTTAATGCCTTTGTATCATGCTATTGCTTCCCGTATGGCTTTCATTTTCTCCTCCTTGT
ATAAATCCTGGTTGCTGTCTCTTTATGAGGAGTTGTGGCCCGTTGTCAGGCAACGTGGCGTGGTGTGCAC
TGTGTTTGCTGACGCAACCCCCACTGGTTGGGGCATTGCCACCACCTGTCAGCTCCTTTCCGGGACTTTC
GCTTTCCCCCTCCCTATTGCCACGGCGGAACTCATCGCCGCCTGCCTTGCCCGCTGCTGGACAGGGGCTC
GGCTGTTGGGCACTGACAATTCCGTGGTGTTGTCGGGGAAATCATCGTCCTTTCCTTGGCTGCTCGCCTA
TGTTGCCACCTGGATTCTGCGCGGGACGTCCTTCTGCTACGTCCCTTCGGCCCTCAATCCAGCGGACCTT
CCTTCCCGCGGCCTGCTGCCGGCTCTGCGGCCTCTTCCGCGTCTTCGCCTTCGCCCTCAGACGAGTCGGA
TCTCCCTTTGGGCCGCCTCCCCGCATCGATACCG
